Addgene plasmid #73454: hPlekhm1-N/pIRES puro Glue (M1-A497)
Purpose: Express human N-terminal part (M1-A497) Plekhm1 in mammalian cells
Depositing lab: Paul Odgren. Depositing organization: University of Massachusetts, Worcester. Publication: TRAFD1 (FLN29) Interacts with Plekhm1 and Regulates Osteoclast Acidification and Resorption. Witwicka H, Jia H, Kutikov A, Reyes-Gutierrez P, Li X, Odgren PR. PLoS One. 2015 May 19;10(5):e0127537. doi: 10.1371/journal.pone.0127537. eCollection 2015. PubMed 25992615.
Backbone
  Vector backbone: pIRES puro Glue vector
  Backbone manufacturer: Addgene, vector number 15100
  Backbone size w/o insert (bp): 5481
  Total vector size (bp): 6972
  Vector type: Mammalian Expression
  Selectable markers: Puromycin
Growth in bacteria
  Bacterial resistance: Ampicillin, 100 μg/mL
  Growth temperature: 37°C
  Growth strain: DH5alpha
  Copy number: High Copy
Gene/Insert
  Gene/Insert name: Plekhm1
  Species: H. sapiens (human)
  Insert size (bp): 1491
  GenBank ID: NM_183034
  Entrez Gene: PLEKHM1 (a.k.a. AP162, B2, OPTA3, OPTB6)
  Tag / fusion protein: strep tag (N terminal on backbone); Ha tag (N terminal on backbone); CBP tag (N terminal on backbone)
  Cloning method: Restriction Enzyme; 5′ cloning site EcoRV (unknown if destroyed); 3′ cloning site Not1 (unknown if destroyed)
  Sequencing primers: 5′ TGGCGAGAACCTGTACTTCCAG; 3′ CAAGTGTATGGCCAGATCTCAAGC
Terms and licenses: Academic/Nonprofit Terms; Industry Terms: Not Available to Industry
How to cite: hPlekhm1-N/pIRES puro Glue (M1-A497) was a gift from Paul Odgren (Addgene plasmid # 73454 ; http://n2t.net/addgene:73454 ; RRID:Addgene_73454)
