[The description below was written by a language model from this plasmid's Addgene catalogue record.]
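Description:
hPlekhm1-N/pIRES puro Glue (M1-A497) is a mammalian expression plasmid of about 7 kb that encodes the N-terminal portion of human PLEKHM1, spanning methionine 1 to alanine 497. The 1491 bp insert was placed into the roughly 5.5 kb pIRES puro Glue backbone by restriction cloning between EcoRV and NotI sites; the record does not say whether those sites survive in the final construct. In bacteria the plasmid is maintained at high copy number under ampicillin selection. The promoter driving expression in mammalian cells is not stated in the record, and no feature table is available to confirm individual backbone elements.

The backbone supplies a composite N-terminal tag made up of a strep tag, an HA epitope and a calmodulin-binding peptide (CBP), so the PLEKHM1 fragment is produced as a triple-tagged fusion. The strep and CBP modules allow two sequential affinity capture steps, as in tandem affinity purification, while the HA epitope is convenient for detection by immunoblotting or immunoprecipitation. As the backbone name indicates, an IRES links the tagged open reading frame to a puromycin resistance gene, an arrangement in which both are translated from one bicistronic transcript, so that puromycin selection enriches for cells that also express the fusion protein and supports derivation of stable lines.

The stated purpose is expression of this N-terminal PLEKHM1 fragment in mammalian cells. The associated publication concerns the interaction of Plekhm1 with TRAFD1 and its role in osteoclast acidification and bone resorption, which is consistent with use of this truncated construct for mapping binding regions and isolating protein partners.
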