>Addgene plasmid #73454 | hPlekhm1-N/pIRES puro Glue (M1-A497) | depositor partial sequence | sequence record 135475 | Sequence of inserted  N-terminal part of human Plekhm1 (aa: begining of protein to A497)
ATGCTTTCAGTGGTGGAGAATGGACTGGACCCCCAGGCTGCCATCCCGGTCATCAAGAAGAAGCTGGTGG
GATCCGTGAAGGCCTTGCAGAAGCAGTACGTGTCCCTGGACACGGTGGTCACTAGTGAAGACGGAGATGC
CAACACCATGTGCAGCGCCCTGGAGGCCGTATTTATCCATGGCCTGCACGCCAAGCACATCCGAGCTGAG
GCCGGAGGAAAAAGGAAGAAAAGTGCCCACCAGAAGCCTCTGCCCCAGCCTGTCTTCTGGCCCCTCCTGA
AAGCTGTCACCCACAAACACATCATCTCAGAGTTGGAGCACCTGACGTTTGTCAACACGGATGTGGGCCG
CTGCCGGGCATGGCTGCGGCTGGCCCTGAACGATGGCCTGATGGAGTGCTACCTGAAGCTGCTGCTGCAG
GAGCAGGCCCGCTTGCATGAGTACTACCAGCCCACCGCCCTGCTCCGGGATGCTGAGGAGGGCGAGTTCC
TCCTTAGCTTCCTGCAGGGCCTCACGTCCTTGTCCTTCGAACTCTCCTACAAGTCTGCCATCTTAAATGA
GTGGACGCTCACCCCATTGGCCCTGTCTGGGCTTTGCCCGCTTTCTGAGCTGGACCCTCTCTCTACCTCT
GGTGCAGAACTACAGCGGAAGGAATCTCTGGATTCCATTTCCCATTCTTCAGGCTCTGAAGACATCGAAG
TCCATCACTCGGGCCATAAGATACGGAGGAACCAGAAGCTGACTGCCTCCTCCCTCAGCCTGGACACGGC
CAGTTCATCCCAGCTGTCCTGCAGCCTAAACTCTGATAGCTGCTTACTCCAAGAGAATGGCTCCAAGAGT
CCAGACCATTGCGAGGAGCCCATGTCCTGTGACTCAGACCTGGGCACAGCAAATGCTGAGGACTCAGACC
GGTCTCTGCAAGAGGTATTGTTGGAATTCAGCAAAGCCCAGGTAAACTCTGTGCCAACCAACGGACTGAG
CCAAGAAACAGAGATCCCCACACCACAGGCCTCGCTCTCCCTCCATGGCCTCAACACCAGCACATACCTG
CACTGTGAGGCACCTGCAGAGCCCCTTCCTGCCCAGGCAGCCTCTGGAACTCAAGATGGTGTCCACGTGC
AGGAGCCGCGTCCCCAGGCGCCCAGCCCCCTGGACTTACAGCAGCCTGTAGAGAGCACCTCAGGCCAGCA
GCCTTCTAGTACTGTCAGCGAGACAGCCAGAGAAGTGGGCCAAGGGAATGGCCTGCAGAAGGCCCAGGCT
CATGACGGAGCTGGTCTGAAGCTGGTAGTTTCCTCACCCACCAGTCCGAAAAACAAGAGCTGGATCTCAG
AGGATGACTTCTACCGGCCTTCCCGGGAGCAACCCCTGGAGAGTGCTTCAGACCACCCAATAGCTTCTTA
CAGGGGGACTCCAGGGTCAAGGCCTGGTCTCCACAGGCATTTTTCTCAAGAACCAAGAAAAAACTGCTCC
CTGGGGGCGTTAGACCAAGCG
