>Addgene plasmid #73454 | hPlekhm1-N/pIRES puro Glue (M1-A497) | addgene partial sequence | sequence record 139996 | CMV-F 5'-CGCAAATGGGCGGTAGGCGTG-3'
GGCTAACTAGAGAACCCACTGCTTACTGGCTTATCGAAATTAATACGACTCACTATAGGGAGACCCAAGC
TTGGTACCGAGCTCGGATCGATTTAATTAAGCCACCATGGACGAGAAGACCACCGGCTGGCGGGGCGGCC
ACGTGGTGGAGGGCCTGGCCGGCGAGCTGGAGCAGCTGCGGGCCCGGCTGGAGCACCACCCCCAGGGCCA
GCGGGAGCCCGGCGGAAGCCCCGGTGGCGAGAACCTGTACTTCCAGGGCGCAAGCTACCCCTACGACGTG
CCCGACTACGCCAAGCGGCGGTGGAAGAAGAACTTCATCGCCGTGAGCGCCGCCAACCGGTTCAAGAAGA
TCAGCAGCAGCGGCGCCCTGATTGATGGGGGATCTGGCCCCGGCGGCGGCGCGCCTGTACAGATATCAAT
GCTTTCAGTGGTGGAGAATGGACTGGACCCCCAGGCTGCCATCCCGGTCATCAAGAAGAAGCTGGTGGGA
TCCGTGAAGGCCTTGCAGAAGCAGTACGTGTCCCTGGACACGGTGGTCACTAGTGAAGACGGAGATGCCA
ACACCATGTGCAGCGCCCTGGAGGCCGTATTTATCCATGGCCTGCACGCCAAGCACATCCGAGCTGAGGC
CGGAGGAAAAAGGAAGAAAAGTGCCCACCAGAAGCCTCTGCCCCAGCCTGTCTTCTGGCCCCTCCTGAAA
GCTGTCACCCACAAACACATCATCTCAGAGTTGGAGCACCTGACGTTTGTCAACACGGATGTGGGCCGCT
GCCGGGCATGGCTGCGGCTGGCCCTGAACGATGGCCTGATGGAGTGCTACCTGAAGCTGCTGCTGCAGGA
GCAGGCCCGCTTGCATGAGTACTACCAGCCCACCGCCCTGCTCCGGGATGCTGAG
