>Addgene plasmid #73454 | hPlekhm1-N/pIRES puro Glue (M1-A497) | addgene partial sequence | sequence record 139998 | synth-int-R 5'-ggagtactcaccccaacagc-3'
GCGGCCGTTACTAGTGGATCCGAAAAGGGCGAATTCCGTCGACGCGGCCGCTTACGCTTGGTCTAACGCC
CCCAGGGAGCAGTTTTTTCTTGGTTCTTGAGAAAAATGCCTGTGGAGACCAGGCCTTGACCCTGGAGTCC
CCCTGTAAGAAGCTATTGGGTGGTCTGAAGCACTCTCCAGGGGTTGCTCCCGGGAAGGCCGGTAGAAGTC
ATCCTCTGAGATCCAGCTCTTGTTTTTCGGACTGGTGGGTGAGGAAACTACCAGCTTCAGACCAGCTCCG
TCATGAGCCTGGGCCTTCTGCAGGCCATTCCCTTGGCCCACTTCTCTGGCTGTCTCGCTGACAGTACTAG
AAGGCTGCTGGCCTGAGGTGCTCTCTACAGGCTGCTGTAAGTCCAGGGGGCTGGGCGCCTGGGGACGCGG
CTCCTGCACGTGGACACCATCTTGAGTTCCAGAGGCTGCCTGGGCAGGAAGGGGCTCTGCAGGTGCCTCA
CAGTGCAGGTATGTGCTGGTGTTGAGGCCATGGAGGGAGAGCGAGGCCTGTGGTGTGGGGATCTCTGTTT
CTTGGCTCAGTCCGTTGGTTGGCACAGAGTTTACCTGGGCTTTGCTGAATTCCAACAATACCTCTTGCAG
AGACCGGTCTGAGTCCTCAGCATTTGCTGTGCCCAGGTCTGAGTCACAGGACATGGGCTCCTCGCAATGG
TCTGGACTCTTGGAGCCATTCTCTTGGAGTAAGCAACTATCAGAGTTTAGGCTGCAGGACAGCTGGGATG
AACTGGCCGTGTCCAGGCTGAGGGAGGAGGCAGTCAGCTTCTGGTTCCTCCGTATCTTATGGCCCGAGTG
ATGGACTTCGATGTCTTCAGAGCCTGAAGAATGGGAAATGGAATCCAGAGATTCCTTCCGCTGTA
